Addgene plasmid #214341: pET28a_Pro-IL-1α
Purpose: Protein overexpression in bacteria
Depositing lab: Jonathan Kagan. Depositing organization: Boston Children's Hospital. Publication: Structural insights into cytokine cleavage by inflammatory caspase-4. Devant P, Dong Y, Mintseris J, Ma W, Gygi SP, Wu H, Kagan JC. Nature. 2023 Dec;624(7991):451-459. doi: 10.1038/s41586-023-06751-9. Epub 2023 Nov 22. PubMed 37993712.
Backbone
  Vector backbone: pET28a
  Backbone size w/o insert (bp): 5400
  Vector type: Bacterial Expression
Growth in bacteria
  Bacterial resistance: Kanamycin, 50 μg/mL
  Growth temperature: 37°C
  Growth strain: DH5alpha
  Copy number: High Copy
Gene/Insert
  Gene/Insert name: IL1A (alt names: Pro-IL-1α; Pro-Interleukin-1 alpha)
  Species: H. sapiens (human)
  Entrez Gene: IL1A (a.k.a. IL-1 alpha, IL-1A, IL1, IL1-ALPHA, IL1F1)
  Promoter: T7
  Tag / fusion protein: His-TEV (N terminal on insert); Myc (C terminal on insert)
  Cloning method: Restriction Enzyme; 5′ cloning site BamHI (not destroyed); 3′ cloning site EcoRI (not destroyed)
  Sequencing primers: 5′ T7-fwd; 3′ T7-term
Terms and licenses: Academic/Nonprofit Terms; Industry Terms: Not Available to Industry
How to cite: pET28a_Pro-IL-1α was a gift from Jonathan Kagan (Addgene plasmid # 214341 ; http://n2t.net/addgene:214341 ; RRID:Addgene_214341)
