[The description below was written by a language model from this plasmid's Addgene catalogue record and pLannotate feature annotations shown in this document.]
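Description:
pET28a_Pro-IL-1α is a bacterial expression plasmid built on the pET28a backbone for overproducing full-length human pro-interleukin-1 alpha (IL1A) in E. coli. The sequenced construct is about 6.2 kb. It replicates from a ColE1/pBR322-type origin, with the rop gene and bom region also present, and is selected with kanamycin through an aminoglycoside phosphotransferase (KanR) gene. An f1 phage origin is also annotated. The short tetracycline-resistance, AmpR promoter and other small fragments in the feature table are remnants of the backbone rather than functional markers.

The IL1A coding sequence was inserted between BamHI and EcoRI sites downstream of a T7 promoter, lac operator and the T7 gene 10 ribosome binding site, and is followed by the T7 terminator. The plasmid carries lacI with its own promoter, so transcription is held off by lac repressor and induced with IPTG in hosts that supply T7 RNA polymerase. According to the catalogue entry, the protein carries an N-terminal His tag followed by a TEV protease site, and a C-terminal Myc tag. The feature table agrees on the N-terminal side, showing a His-tag fragment, the vector's thrombin site and a TEV site directly upstream of IL1A. It does not annotate the Myc epitope, though an unannotated gap follows the IL1A feature. A further vector-derived His fragment lies downstream, and the record does not show whether it is translated. This design allows nickel-affinity purification, tag removal with TEV protease and detection through Myc. The stated purpose is protein overexpression in bacteria, and the associated publication concerns cytokine cleavage by inflammatory caspase-4.
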