Features (pLannotate 1.2.2; 22 found; start..end, strand, type, name):
     26..73      -  terminator     T7 terminator: transcription terminator for bacteriophage T7 RNA polymerase
     81..130     -  CDS            SET1 (fragment): solubility-enhancement tag derived from T7 phage gene 10B
    140..157     -  CDS            9xHis (fragment): 9xHis affinity tag
    231..1043    -  CDS            IL1A: IL1A_HUMAN - Also known as IL1F1. Experimental evidence at protein level: Swiss-Prot protein existence level 1. Produced by activated macrophages, IL-1 stimulates thymocyte proliferation by inducing IL-2 release, B-cell maturation and proliferation, and fibroblast growth factor activity. IL-1 proteins are involved in the inflammatory response, being identified as endogenous pyrogens, and are reported to stimulate the release of prostaglandin and collagenase from synovial cells. From Homo sapiens (Human).
   1050..1070    -  CDS            TEV site: tobacco etch virus (TEV) protease recognition and cleavage site
   1077..1094    -  CDS            thrombin site: thrombin recognition and cleavage site
   1105..1121    -  CDS            capTEV™ (fragment): composite tag for in vivo biotinylation, TEV protease cleavage, and 6xHis tagging
   1140..1162    -  RBS            RBS: efficient ribosome binding site from bacteriophage T7 gene 10 (Olins and Rangwala, 1989)
   1177..1201    -  protein_bind   lac operator: The lac repressor binds to the lac operator to inhibit transcription in E. coli. This inhibition can be relieved by adding lactose or isopropyl-β-D-thiogalactopyranoside (IPTG). lac repressor encoded by lacI
   1202..1220    -  promoter       T7 promoter: promoter for bacteriophage T7 RNA polymerase
   1242..1521    +  CDS            TcR (fragment): tetracycline efflux protein; tet; confers resistance to tetracycline
   1529..1606    +  promoter       lacI promoter: lacI
   1607..2689    +  CDS            lacI: lac repressor; lacI; The lac repressor binds to the lac operator to inhibit transcription in E. coli. This inhibition can be relieved by adding lactose or isopropyl-β-D-thiogalactopyranoside (IPTG).
   2702..2723    +  protein_bind   CAP binding site: CAP binding activates transcription in the presence of cAMP. E. coli catabolite activator protein
   2738..3029    +  CDS            TcR (fragment): tetracycline efflux protein; tet; confers resistance to tetracycline
   3101..3481    -  CDS            YPB1_ECOLX: Protein predicted: Swiss-Prot protein existence level 4. From Escherichia coli.
   3498..3689    +  CDS            rop: Rop protein, which maintains plasmids at low copy number; rop
   3791..3930    +  misc_feature   bom: basis of mobility region from pBR322
   4116..4704    -  rep_origin     ori: high-copy-number ColE1/pMB1/pBR322/pUC origin of replication
   4826..5641    +  CDS            KanR: aminoglycoside phosphotransferase; aph(3')-Ia; confers resistance to kanamycin in bacteria or G418 (Geneticin®) in eukaryotes
   5650..5707    -  promoter       AmpR promoter (fragment): bla
   5760..6188    -  rep_origin     f1 ori (sequence partly withheld): f1 bacteriophage origin of replication; arrow indicates direction of (+) strand synthesis
>Addgene plasmid #214341 | pET28a_Pro-IL-1α | addgene full sequence | sequence record 423141 | Addgene NGS Result
ATCCGGATATAGTTCCTCCTTTCAGCAAAAAACCCCTCAAGACCCGTTTAGAGGCCCCAAGGGGTTATGC
TAGTTATTGCTCAGCGGTGGCAGCAGCCAACTCAGCTTCCTTTCGGGCTTTGTTAGCAGCCGGATCTCAG
TGGTGGTGGTGGTGGTGCTCGAGTGCGGCCGCAAGCTTGTCGACGGAGCTCGAATTCTTACAGATCCTCT
TCTGAGATGAGTTTTTGTTCCGCCTGGTTTTCCAGTATCTGAAAGTCAGTGATAGAGGGTGGCCCCCCTG
CCAAGCACACCCAGTAGTCTTGCTTTGTGGCAATAAACAAGTTTGGATGGGCAACTGATGTGAAATAGTT
CTTAGTGCCGTGAGTTTCCCAGAAGAAGAGGAGGTTGGTCTCACTACCTGTGATGGTTTTGGGTATCTCA
GGCATCTCCTTCAGCAGCACTGGTTGGTCTTCATCTTGGGCAGTCACATACAATTGAGTTTTTGAGATTC
TTAGAATCACGGTAATTTTAGCATCATCCTTTGATGACTTATAAGCACCCATGTCAAATTTCACTGCTTC
ATCCAGATTATGTAATGCAGCAGCCGTGAGGTACTGATCATTGGCTCGAATTATACTTTGATTGAGGGCG
TCATTCAGGATGAACTCGTATTTGATGATCCTCATAAAGTTGTATTTCACATTGCTCAGGAAGCTAAAAG
GTGCTGACCTAGGCTTGATGATTTCTTCCTCTGAGTCATTGGCGATGGCCTCCAGGTCATCATCAGTGAT
GGATTGGCTTAAACTCAACCGTCTCTTCTTCAGAACCTTCCCGTTGGTTGCTACTACCACCATGCTCTCC
TTGAAGGTAAGCTTGGATGTTTTAGAGGTTTCAGAGATACTCAGAGACACAGATTGATCCATGCAGCCTT
CATGGAGTGGGCCATAGCTTACATGATAGAAGGATTTCTGATTCAGAGACAGATGATCAATGGAGGAACT
GTCTTCTTCATTTTCACTGTAACAGTTCTTCAGGTCTTCAAACATGTCTGGAACTTTGGCCATGGATCCG
CCCTGAAAATACAGGTTTTCCATATGGCTGCCGCGCGGCACCAGGCCGCTGCTGTGATGATGATGATGAT
GGCTGCTGCCCATGGTATATCTCCTTCTTAAAGTTAAACAAAATTATTTCTAGAGGGGAATTGTTATCCG
CTCACAATTCCCCTATAGTGAGTCGTATTAATTTCGCGGGATCGAGATCTCGATCCTCTACGCCGGACGC
ATCGTGGCCGGCATCACCGGCGCCACAGGTGCGGTTGCTGGCGCCTATATCGCCGACATCACCGATGGGG
AAGATCGGGCTCGCCACTTCGGGCTCATGAGCGCTTGTTTCGGCGTGGGTATGGTGGCAGGCCCCGTGGC
CGGGGGACTGTTGGGCGCCATCTCCTTGCATGCACCATTCCTTGCGGCGGCGGTGCTCAACGGCCTCAAC
CTACTACTGGGCTGCTTCCTAATGCAGGAGTCGCATAAGGGAGAGCGTCGAGATCCCGGACACCATCGAA
TGGCGCAAAACCTTTCGCGGTATGGCATGATAGCGCCCGGAAGAGAGTCAATTCAGGGTGGTGAATGTGA
AACCAGTAACGTTATACGATGTCGCAGAGTATGCCGGTGTCTCTTATCAGACCGTTTCCCGCGTGGTGAA
CCAGGCCAGCCACGTTTCTGCGAAAACGCGGGAAAAAGTGGAAGCGGCGATGGCGGAGCTGAATTACATT
CCCAACCGCGTGGCACAACAACTGGCGGGCAAACAGTCGTTGCTGATTGGCGTTGCCACCTCCAGTCTGG
CCCTGCACGCGCCGTCGCAAATTGTCGCGGCGATTAAATCTCGCGCCGATCAACTGGGTGCCAGCGTGGT
GGTGTCGATGGTAGAACGAAGCGGCGTCGAAGCCTGTAAAGCGGCGGTGCACAATCTTCTCGCGCAACGC
GTCAGTGGGCTGATCATTAACTATCCGCTGGATGACCAGGATGCCATTGCTGTGGAAGCTGCCTGCACTA
ATGTTCCGGCGTTATTTCTTGATGTCTCTGACCAGACACCCATCAACAGTATTATTTTCTCCCATGAAGA
CGGTACGCGACTGGGCGTGGAGCATCTGGTCGCATTGGGTCACCAGCAAATCGCGCTGTTAGCGGGCCCA
TTAAGTTCTGTCTCGGCGCGTCTGCGTCTGGCTGGCTGGCATAAATATCTCACTCGCAATCAAATTCAGC
CGATAGCGGAACGGGAAGGCGACTGGAGTGCCATGTCCGGTTTTCAACAAACCATGCAAATGCTGAATGA
GGGCATCGTTCCCACTGCGATGCTGGTTGCCAACGATCAGATGGCGCTGGGCGCAATGCGCGCCATTACC
GAGTCCGGGCTGCGCGTTGGTGCGGATATCTCGGTAGTGGGATACGACGATACCGAAGACAGCTCATGTT
ATATCCCGCCGTTAACCACCATCAAACAGGATTTTCGCCTGCTGGGGCAAACCAGCGTGGACCGCTTGCT
GCAACTCTCTCAGGGCCAGGCGGTGAAGGGCAATCAGCTGTTGCCCGTCTCACTGGTGAAAAGAAAAACC
ACCCTGGCGCCCAATACGCAAACCGCCTCTCCCCGCGCGTTGGCCGATTCATTAATGCAGCTGGCACGAC
AGGTTTCCCGACTGGAAAGCGGGCAGTGAGCGCAACGCAATTAATGTAAGTTAGCTCACTCATTAGGCAC
CGGGATCTCGACCGATGCCCTTGAGAGCCTTCAACCCAGTCAGCTCCTTCCGGTGGGCGCGGGGCATGAC
TATCGTCGCCGCACTTATGACTGTCTTCTTTATCATGCAACTCGTAGGACAGGTGCCGGCAGCGCTCTGG
GTCATTTTCGGCGAGGACCGCTTTCGCTGGAGCGCGACGATGATCGGCCTGTCGCTTGCGGTATTCGGAA
TCTTGCACGCCCTCGCTCAAGCCTTCGTCACTGGTCCCGCCACCAAACGTTTCGGCGAGAAGCAGGCCAT
TATCGCCGGCATGGCGGCCCCACGGGTGCGCATGATCGTGCTCCTGTCGTTGAGGACCCGGCTAGGCTGG
CGGGGTTGCCTTACTGGTTAGCAGAATGAATCACCGATACGCGAGCGAACGTGAAGCGACTGCTGCTGCA
AAACGTCTGCGACCTGAGCAACAACATGAATGGTCTTCGGTTTCCGTGTTTCGTAAAGTCTGGAAACGCG
GAAGTCAGCGCCCTGCACCATTATGTTCCGGATCTGCATCGCAGGATGCTGCTGGCTACCCTGTGGAACA
CCTACATCTGTATTAACGAAGCGCTGGCATTGACCCTGAGTGATTTTTCTCTGGTCCCGCCGCATCCATA
CCGCCAGTTGTTTACCCTCACAACGTTCCAGTAACCGGGCATGTTCATCATCAGTAACCCGTATCGTGAG
CATCCTCTCTCGTTTCATCGGTATCATTACCCCCATGAACAGAAATCCCCCTTACACGGAGGCATCAGTG
ACCAAACAGGAAAAAACCGCCCTTAACATGGCCCGCTTTATCAGAAGCCAGACATTAACGCTTCTGGAGA
AACTCAACGAGCTGGACGCGGATGAACAGGCAGACATCTGTGAATCGCTTCACGACCACGCTGATGAGCT
TTACCGCAGCTGCCTCGCGCGTTTCGGTGATGACGGTGAAAACCTCTGACACATGCAGCTCCCGGAGACG
GTCACAGCTTGTCTGTAAGCGGATGCCGGGAGCAGACAAGCCCGTCAGGGCGCGTCAGCGGGTGTTGGCG
GGTGTCGGGGCGCAGCCATGACCCAGTCACGTAGCGATAGCGGAGTGTATACTGGCTTAACTATGCGGCA
TCAGAGCAGATTGTACTGAGAGTGCACCATTGCGGTGTGAAATACCGCACAGATGCGTAAGGAGAAAATA
CCGCATCAGGCGCTCTTCCGCTTCCTCGCTCACTGACTCGCTGCGCTCGGTCGTTCGGCTGCGGCGAGCG
GTATCAGCTCACTCAAAGGCGGTAATACGGTTATCCACAGAATCAGGGGATAACGCAGGAAAGAACATGT
GAGCAAAAGGCCAGCAAAAGGCCAGGAACCGTAAAAAGGCCGCGTTGCTGGCGTTTTTCCATAGGCTCCG
CCCCCCTGACGAGCATCACAAAAATCGACGCTCAAGTCAGAGGTGGCGAAACCCGACAGGACTATAAAGA
TACCAGGCGTTTCCCCCTGGAAGCTCCCTCGTGCGCTCTCCTGTTCCGACCCTGCCGCTTACCGGATACC
TGTCCGCCTTTCTCCCTTCGGGAAGCGTGGCGCTTTCTCATAGCTCACGCTGTAGGTATCTCAGTTCGGT
GTAGGTCGTTCGCTCCAAGCTGGGCTGTGTGCACGAACCCCCCGTTCAGCCCGACCGCTGCGCCTTATCC
GGTAACTATCGTCTTGAGTCCAACCCGGTAAGACACGACTTATCGCCACTGGCAGCAGCCACTGGTAACA
GGATTAGCAGAGCGAGGTATGTAGGCGGTGCTACAGAGTTCTTGAAGTGGTGGCCTAACTACGGCTACAC
TAGAAGGACAGTATTTGGTATCTGCGCTCTGCTGAAGCCAGTTACCTTCGGAAAAAGAGTTGGTAGCTCT
TGATCCGGCAAACAAACCACCGCTGGTAGCGGTGGTTTTTTTGTTTGCAAGCAGCAGATTACGCGCAGAA
AAAAAGGATCTCAAGAAGATCCTTTGATCTTTTCTACGGGGTCTGACGCTCAGTGGAACGAAAACTCACG
TTAAGGGATTTTGGTCATGAACAATAAAACTGTCTGCTTACATAAACAGTAATACAAGGGGTGTTATGAG
CCATATTCAACGGGAAACGTCTTGCTCTAGGCCGCGATTAAATTCCAACATGGATGCTGATTTATATGGG
TATAAATGGGCTCGCGATAATGTCGGGCAATCAGGTGCGACAATCTATCGATTGTATGGGAAGCCCGATG
CGCCAGAGTTGTTTCTGAAACATGGCAAAGGTAGCGTTGCCAATGATGTTACAGATGAGATGGTCAGACT
AAACTGGCTGACGGAATTTATGCCTCTTCCGACCATCAAGCATTTTATCCGTACTCCTGATGATGCATGG
TTACTCACCACTGCGATCCCCGGGAAAACAGCATTCCAGGTATTAGAAGAATATCCTGATTCAGGTGAAA
ATATTGTTGATGCGCTGGCAGTGTTCCTGCGCCGGTTGCATTCGATTCCTGTTTGTAATTGTCCTTTTAA
CAGCGATCGCGTATTTCGTCTCGCTCAGGCGCAATCACGAATGAATAACGGTTTGGTTGATGCGAGTGAT
TTTGATGACGAGCGTAATGGCTGGCCTGTTGAACAAGTCTGGAAAGAAATGCATAAACTTTTGCCATTCT
CACCGGATTCAGTCGTCACTCATGGTGATTTCTCACTTGATAACCTTATTTTTGACGAGGGGAAATTAAT
AGGTTGTATTGATGTTGGACGAGTCGGAATCGCAGACCGATACCAGGATCTTGCCATCCTATGGAACTGC
CTCGGTGAGTTTTCTCCTTCATTACAGAAACGGCTTTTTCAAAAATATGGTATTGATAATCCTGATATGA
ATAAATTGCAGTTTCATTTGATGCTCGATGAGTTTTTCTAAGAATTAATTCATGAGCGGATACATATTTG
AATGTATTTAGAAAAATAAACAAATAGGGGTTCCGCGCACATTTCCCCGAAAAGTGCCACCTAAATTGTA
AGCGTTAATATTTTGTTAAAATTCGCGTTAAATTTTTGTTAAATCAGCTCATTTTTTAACCAATAGGCCG
AAATCGGCAAAATCCCTTATAAATCAAAAGAATAGACCGAGATAGGGT
[37 nt withheld, positions 5859-5895]
AAAGAACGTGGACTCCAACGTCAAAGG
[49 nt withheld, positions 5923-5971]
T
[91 nt withheld, positions 5973-6063]
G
[124 nt withheld, positions 6065-6188]
CCCATTCGCCA
