>Addgene plasmid #214341 | pET28a_Pro-IL-1α | depositor partial sequence | sequence record 418091 | insert
ATGGGCAGCAGCCATCATCATCATCATCACAGCAGCGGCCTGGTGCCGCGCGGCAGCCATATGGAAAACC
TGTATTTTCAGGGCGGATCCATGGCCAAAGTTCCAGACATGTTTGAAGACCTGAAGAACTGTTACAGTGA
AAATGAAGAAGACAGTTCCTCCATTGATCATCTGTCTCTGAATCAGAAATCCTTCTATCATGTAAGCTAT
GGCCCACTCCATGAAGGCTGCATGGATCAATCTGTGTCTCTGAGTATCTCTGAAACCTCTAAAACATCCA
AGCTTACCTTCAAGGAGAGCATGGTGGTAGTAGCAACCAACGGGAAGGTTCTGAAGAAGAGACGGTTGAG
TTTAAGCCAATCCATCACTGATGATGACCTGGAGGCCATCGCCAATGACTCAGAGGAAGAAATCATCAAG
CCTAGGTCAGCACCTTTTAGCTTCCTGAGCAATGTGAAATACAACTTTATGAGGATCATCAAATACGAGT
TCATCCTGAATGACGCCCTCAATCAAAGTATAATTCGAGCCAATGATCAGTACCTCACGGCTGCTGCATT
ACATAATCTGGATGAAGCAGTGAAATTTGACATGGGTGCTTATAAGTCATCAAAGGATGATGCTAAAATT
ACCGTGATTCTAAGAATCTCAAAAACTCAATTGTATGTGACTGCCCAAGATGAAGACCAACCAGTGCTGC
TGAAGGAGATGCCTGAGATACCCAAAACCATCACAGGTAGTGAGACCAACCTCCTCTTCTTCTGGGAAAC
TCACGGCACTAAGAACTATTTCACATCAGTTGCCCATCCAAACTTGTTTATTGCCACAAAGCAAGACTAC
TGGGTGTGCTTGGCAGGGGGGCCACCCTCTATCACTGACTTTCAGATACTGGAAAACCAGGCGGAACAAA
AACTCATCTCAGAAGAGGATCTGTAAGAATTC
